>Addgene plasmid #163182 | A0A090SES2 | addgene full sequence | sequence record 354465 | Addgene NGS Result
TAATACGACTCACTATAGGGGAATTGTGAGCGGATAACAATTCCCCTCTAGAAATAATTTTGTTTAACTT
TAAGAAGGAGATATACATATGTATCAGAGATGTCACGACAATCAGATAGACGTTGAATTGATTGACGAGG
ATGAACTGCAAGACATGGAGCCTGCTATAAGCGGACTAGGCGCTATCAAGGTTCACTCTACCTCTATTGT
TGACTATCGTTTGGTGACTGAAAGAATGGCTCAAGCTTTCACTAAGCTTGGTGGTAAGTTATATTTGAGT
AGTCGAGTGACGGACCTGACAGAGCATAAGGAAAGAGTAGACATTGAATGCGTCTCTTCCTCTTCCAAGT
CTATACTGAAATGCAAGCAACTCATTGTGTGCGGTGGACTCATGGCCGACAGATTGGCCACCATGATCGG
TATAACCCCAGACTTCCAAATCATACCTTATCGTGGAGAATATTACAGACTGGCAGCACGACACAATCAG
ATTGTGAAACATCTAATATACCCCATCCCGGACCCAGAACTGCCTTTCCTTGGAGTTCATTTGACTCGTA
TGATTGACGGCAGTGTGACTGTAGGACCTAATGCAGTTCAGGGGTTTAAACGTGAAGGATACGGCGACTT
TAATGTCTCCCTAGAGGACACTTTGCAGATGTTAAGATTCAAGGGCTTCTGGAAGGTGACTGCCGCACAC
TTTAAAACAGGGTTAACCGAATTCAAGAACTCTCTTTGGCGACCAGGATATTTGCAGTTGGTTCGTAAGT
ACTGTCCGAGTATTGAGATGCACGATTTGGAACCCTATCCGGCAGGAATTAGGGCCCAAGCTGTAATGAG
TGATGGACGACTAGTTCATGATTTTCTCTTTGCTGAGACGCCAAGAAGCTTACATGTCTGCAACGCTCCA
TCACCCGCAGCTACTAGTGCCATTCCTATCGGACAATATATCTGTGAAAAGGTTGAGGCTAAAACTTGCG
CTGCTGCCCTTGAGCACCACCATCACCACCACCACCACCACCACTGAGATCCGGCTGCTAACAAAGCCCG
AAAGGAAGCTGAGTTGGCTGCTGCCACCGCTGAGCAATAACTAGCATAACCCCTTGGGGCCTCTAAACGG
GTCTTGAGGGGTTTTTTGCTGAAAGGAGGAACTATATCCGGATTGGCGAATGGG
[124 nt withheld, positions 1175-1298]
C
[91 nt withheld, positions 1300-1390]
A
[49 nt withheld, positions 1392-1440]
CCTTTGACGTTGGAGTCCACGTTCTTT
[37 nt withheld, positions 1468-1504]
ACCCTATCTCGGTCTATTCTTTTGATTTATAAGGGATTTTGCCGATTTCGGCCTATTGGTTAAAAAATGA
GCTGATTTAACAAAAATTTAACGCGAATTTTAACAAAATATTAACGCTTACAATTTAGGTGGCACTTTTC
GGGGAAATGTGCGCGGAACCCCTATTTGTTTATTTTTCTAAATACATTCAAATATGTATCCGCTCATGAG
ACAATAACCCTGATAAATGCTTCAATAATATTGAAAAAGGAAGAGTATGAGTATTCAACATTTCCGTGTC
GCCCTTATTCCCTTTTTTGCGGCATTTTGCCTTCCTGTTTTTGCTCACCCAGAAACGCTGGTGAAAGTAA
AAGATGCTGAAGATCAGTTGGGTGCACGAGTGGGTTACATCGAACTGGATCTCAACAGCGGTAAGATCCT
TGAGAGTTTTCACCCCGAAGAACGTTTTCCAATGATGAGCACTTTTAAAGTTCTGCTATGTGGCGCGGTA
TTATCCCGTATTGACGCCGGGCAAGAGCAACTCGGTCGCCGCATACACTATTCTCAGAATGACTTGGTTG
AGTACTCACCAGTCACAGAAAAGCATCTTACGGATGGCATGACAGTAAGAGAATTATGCAGTGCTGCCAT
AACCATGAGTGATAACACTGCGGCCAACTTACTTCTGACAACGATCGGAGGACCGAAGGAGCTAACCGCT
TTTTTGCACAACATGGGGGATCATGTAACTCGCCTTGATCGTTGGGAACCGGAGCTGAATGAAGCCATAC
CAAACGACGAGCGTGACACCACGATGCCTGCAGCAATGGCAACAACGTTGCGCAAACTATTAACTGGCGA
ACTACTTACTCTAGCTTCCCGGCAACAATTAATAGACTGGATGGAGGCGGATAAAGTTGCAGGACCACTT
CTGCGCTCGGCCCTTCCGGCTGGCTGGTTTATTGCTGATAAATCTGGAGCCGGTGAGCGTGGGTCTCGCG
GTATCATTGCAGCACTGGGGCCAGATGGTAAGCCCTCCCGTATCGTAGTTATCTACACGACGGGGAGTCA
GGCAACTATGGATGAACGAAATAGACAGATCGCTGAGATAGGTGCCTCACTGATTAAGCATTGGTAACTG
TCAGACCAAGTTTACTCATATATACTTTAGATTGATTTAAAACTTCATTTTTAATTTAAAAGGATCTAGG
TGAAGATCCTTTTTGATAATCTCATGACCAAAATCCCTTAACGTGAGTTTTCGTTCCACTGAGCGTCAGA
CCCCGTAGAAAAGATCAAAGGATCTTCTTGAGATCCTTTTTTTCTGCGCGTAATCTGCTGCTTGCAAACA
AAAAAACCACCGCTACCAGCGGTGGTTTGTTTGCCGGATCAAGAGCTACCAACTCTTTTTCCGAAGGTAA
CTGGCTTCAGCAGAGCGCAGATACCAAATACTGTCCTTCTAGTGTAGCCGTAGTTAGGCCACCACTTCAA
GAACTCTGTAGCACCGCCTACATACCTCGCTCTGCTAATCCTGTTACCAGTGGCTGCTGCCAGTGGCGAT
AAGTCGTGTCTTACCGGGTTGGACTCAAGACGATAGTTACCGGATAAGGCGCAGCGGTCGGGCTGAACGG
GGGGTTCGTGCACACAGCCCAGCTTGGAGCGAACGACCTACACCGAACTGAGATACCTACAGCGTGAGCT
ATGAGAAAGCGCCACGCTTCCCGAAGGGAGAAAGGCGGACAGGTATCCGGTAAGCGGCAGGGTCGGAACA
GGAGAGCGCACGAGGGAGCTTCCAGGGGGAAACGCCTGGTATCTTTATAGTCCTGTCGGGTTTCGCCACC
TCTGACTTGAGCGTCGATTTTTGTGATGCTCGTCAGGGGGGCGGAGCCTATGGAAAAACGCCAGCAACGC
GGCCTTTTTACGGTTCCTGGCCTTTTGCTGGCCTTTTGCTCACATGTTCTTTCCTGCGTTATCCCCTGAT
TCTGTGGATAACCGTATTACCGCCTTTGAGTGAGCTGATACCGCTCGCCGCAGCCGAACGACCGAGCGCA
GCGAGTCAGTGAGCGAGGAAGCGGAAGAGCGCCTGATGCGGTATTTTCTCCTTACGCATCTGTGCGGTAT
TTCACACCGCAATGGTGCACTCTCAGTACAATCTGCTCTGATGCCGCATAGTTAAGCCAGTATACACTCC
GCTATCGCTACGTGACTGGGTCATGGCTGCGCCCCGACACCCGCCAACACCCGCTGACGCGCCCTGACGG
GCTTGTCTGCTCCCGGCATCCGCTTACAGACAAGCTGTGACCGTCTCCGGGAGCTGCATGTGTCAGAGGT
TTTCACCGTCATCACCGAAACGCGCGAGGCAGCTGCGGTAAAGCTCATCAGCGTGGTCGTGAAGCGATTC
ACAGATGTCTGCCTGTTCATCCGCGTCCAGCTCGTTGAGTTTCTCCAGAAGCGTTAATGTCTGGCTTCTG
ATAAAGCGGGCCATGTTAAGGGCGGTTTTTTCCTGTTTGGTCACTGATGCCTCCGTGTAAGGGGGATTTC
TGTTCATGGGGGTAATGATACCGATGAAACGAGAGAGGATGCTCACGATACGGGTTACTGATGATGAACA
TGCCCGGTTACTGGAACGTTGTGAGGGTAAACAACTGGCGGTATGGATGCGGCGGGACCAGAGAAAAATC
ACTCAGGGTCAATGCCAGCGCTTCGTTAATACAGATGTAGGTGTTCCACAGGGTAGCCAGCAGCATCCTG
CGATGCAGATCCGGAACATAATGGTGCAGGGCGCTGACTTCCGCGTTTCCAGACTTTACGAAACACGGAA
ACCGAAGACCATTCATGTTGTTGCTCAGGTCGCAGACGTTTTGCAGCAGCAGTCGCTTCACGTTCGCTCG
CGTATCGGTGATTCATTCTGCTAACCAGTAAGGCAACCCCGCCAGCCTAGCCGGGTCCTCAACGACAGGA
GCACGATCATGCGCACCCGTGGGGCCGCCATGCCGGCGATAATGGCCTGCTTCTCGCCGAAACGTTTGGT
GGCGGGACCAGTGACGAAGGCTTGAGCGAGGGCGTGCAAGATTCCGAATACCGCAAGCGACAGGCCGATC
ATCGTCGCGCTCCAGCGAAAGCGGTCCTCGCCGAAAATGACCCAGAGCGCTGCCGGCACCTGTCCTACGA
GTTGCATGATAAAGAAGACAGTCATAAGTGCGGCGACGATAGTCGTGCCCCGCGCCCACCGGAAGGAGCT
GACTGGGTTGAAGGCTCTCAAGGGCATCGGTCGAGATCCCGGTGCCTAATGAGTGAGCTAACTTACATTA
ATTGCGTTGCGCTCACTGCCCGCTTTCCAGTCGGGAAACCTGTCGTGCCAGCTGCATTAATGAATCGGCC
AACGCGCGGGGAGAGGCGGTTTGCGTATTGGGCGCCAGGGTGGTTTTTCTTTTCACCAGTGAGACGGGCA
ACAGCTGATTGCCCTTCACCGCCTGGCCCTGAGAGAGTTGCAGCAAGCGGTCCACGCTGGTTTGCCCCAG
CAGGCGAAAATCCTGTTTGATGGTGGTTAACGGCGGGATATAACATGAGCTGTCTTCGGTATCATCGTAT
CCCACTACCGAGATATCCGCACCAACGCGCAGCCCGGACTCGGTAATGGCGCGCATTGCGCCCAGCGCCA
TCTGATCGTTGGCAACCAGCATCGCAGTGGGAACGATGCCCTCATTCAGCATTTGCATGGTTTGTTGAAA
ACCGGACATGGCACTCCAGTCGCCTTCCCGTTCCGCTATCGGCTGAATTTGATTGCGAGTGAGATATTTA
TGCCAGCCAGCCAGACGCAGACGCGCCGAGACAGAACTTAATGGGCCCGCTAACAGCGCGATTTGCTGGT
GACCCAATGCGACCAGATGCTCCACGCCCAGTCGCGTACCGTCTTCATGGGAGAAAATAATACTGTTGAT
GGGTGTCTGGTCAGAGACATCAAGAAATAACGCCGGAACATTAGTGCAGGCAGCTTCCACAGCAATGGCA
TCCTGGTCATCCAGCGGATAGTTAATGATCAGCCCACTGACGCGTTGCGCGAGAAGATTGTGCACCGCCG
CTTTACAGGCTTCGACGCCGCTTCGTTCTACCATCGACACCACCACGCTGGCACCCAGTTGATCGGCGCG
AGATTTAATCGCCGCGACAATTTGCGACGGCGCGTGCAGGGCCAGACTGGAGGTGGCAACGCCAATCAGC
AACGACTGTTTGCCCGCCAGTTGTTGTGCCACGCGGTTGGGAATGTAATTCAGCTCCGCCATCGCCGCTT
CCACTTTTTCCCGCGTTTTCGCAGAAACGTGGCTGGCCTGGTTCACCACGCGGGAAACGGTCTGATAAGA
GACACCGGCATACTCTGCGACATCGTATAACGTTACTGGTTTCACATTCACCACCCTGAATTGACTCTCT
TCCGGGCGCTATCATGCCATACCGCGAAAGGTTTTGCGCCATTCGATGGTGTCCGGGATCTCGACGCTCT
CCCTTATGCGACTCCTGCATTAGGAAGCAGCCCAGTAGTAGGTTGAGGCCGTTGAGCACCGCCGCCGCAA
GGAATGGTGCATGCAAGGAGATGGCGCCCAACAGTCCCCCGGCCACGGGGCCTGCCACCATACCCACGCC
GAAACAAGCGCTCATGAGCCCGAAGTGGCGAGCCCGATCTTCCCCATCGGTGATGTCGGCGATATAGGCG
CCAGCAACCGCACCTGTGGCGCCGGTGATGCCGGCCACGATGCGTCCGGCGTAGAGGATCGAGATCTCGA
TCCCGCGAAAT
Features (pLannotate 1.2.2; 19 found; start..end, strand, type, name):
      1..19      +  promoter       T7 promoter: promoter for bacteriophage T7 RNA polymerase
     20..44      +  protein_bind   lac operator: The lac repressor binds to the lac operator to inhibit transcription in E. coli. This inhibition can be relieved by adding lactose or isopropyl-β-D-thiogalactopyranoside (IPTG). lac repressor encoded by lacI
     59..81      +  RBS            RBS: efficient ribosome binding site from bacteriophage T7 gene 10 (Olins and Rangwala, 1989)
     89..967     +  CDS            lhgD (fragment): LHGD_ECOLI - Also known as lhgO From Escherichia coli (strain K12).
    995..1021    +  CDS            9xHis: 9xHis affinity tag
   1034..1083    +  CDS            SET1 (fragment): solubility-enhancement tag derived from T7 phage gene 10B
   1091..1138    +  terminator     T7 terminator: transcription terminator for bacteriophage T7 RNA polymerase
   1175..1603    +  rep_origin     f1 ori (sequence partly withheld): f1 bacteriophage origin of replication; arrow indicates direction of (+) strand synthesis
   1656..1760    +  promoter       AmpR promoter: bla
   1761..2621    +  CDS            AmpR: β-lactamase; bla; confers resistance to ampicillin, carbenicillin, and related antibiotics
   2792..3380    +  rep_origin     ori: high-copy-number ColE1/pMB1/pBR322/pUC origin of replication
   3566..3705    -  misc_feature   bom: basis of mobility region from pBR322
   3807..3998    -  CDS            rop: Rop protein, which maintains plasmids at low copy number; rop
   4015..4395    +  CDS            YPB1_ECOLX: Protein predicted: Swiss-Prot protein existence level 4. From Escherichia coli.
   4467..4758    -  CDS            TcR (fragment): tetracycline efflux protein; tet; confers resistance to tetracycline
   4773..4794    -  protein_bind   CAP binding site: CAP binding activates transcription in the presence of cAMP. E. coli catabolite activator protein
   4807..5889    -  CDS            lacI: lac repressor; lacI; The lac repressor binds to the lac operator to inhibit transcription in E. coli. This inhibition can be relieved by adding lactose or isopropyl-β-D-thiogalactopyranoside (IPTG).
   5890..5967    -  promoter       lacI promoter: lacI
   5975..6254    -  CDS            TcR (fragment): tetracycline efflux protein; tet; confers resistance to tetracycline
