[The description below was written by a language model from this plasmid's Addgene catalogue record and pLannotate feature annotations shown in this document.]
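Description:
A0A090SES2 is a bacterial expression plasmid built on the pET21a(+) backbone for inducible production in E. coli of a protein from Vibrio variabilis. The protein is annotated as a flavoprotein oxidoreductase, and the plasmid takes its name from the protein's UniProt identifier. The sequenced plasmid is 6,275 nt. It carries a ColE1/pBR322-type origin with the adjacent bom and rop elements, an f1 phage origin, and a β-lactamase gene under its own promoter for ampicillin selection. The catalogue lists it as high copy, although rop is normally associated with reduced copy number. Short tetracycline-resistance fragments and a predicted E. coli open reading frame are pBR322-derived backbone remnants rather than functional markers.

The expression cassette follows the standard pET arrangement. A T7 promoter is followed immediately by a lac operator, then the strong T7 gene 10 ribosome binding site, the coding region, and a T7 terminator. A backbone-encoded lacI gene supplies lac repressor, so transcription is held off until IPTG or lactose is added, and it requires a host that provides T7 RNA polymerase. The annotation software labels most of the insert as a fragment resembling E. coli lhgD (L-2-hydroxyglutarate dehydrogenase/oxidase). This reflects homology to the Vibrio sequence, not an E. coli gene.

The catalogue records a C-terminal 10xHis tag and an N-terminal T7 tag. The feature table detects a 9xHis stretch downstream of the insert, which would allow metal-affinity purification, but it does not annotate an N-terminal T7 tag. The associated study examined enzyme functional annotation and misannotation within the EC 1.1.3.15 class, which suggests the construct was used for recombinant expression and activity testing of this candidate.
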