Addgene plasmid #163182: A0A090SES2
Purpose: Inducible expression of UniProt identifier A0A090SES2
Depositing lab: Martin Engqvist. Depositing organization: Chalmers University of Technology. Publication: Experimental and computational investigation of enzyme functional annotations uncovers misannotation in the EC 1.1.3.15 enzyme class. Rembeza E, Engqvist MKM. PLoS Comput Biol. 2021 Sep 23;17(9):e1009446. doi: 10.1371/journal.pcbi.1009446. eCollection 2021 Sep. PubMed 34555022.
Backbone
  Vector backbone: pET21a(+)
  Vector type: Bacterial Expression
Growth in bacteria
  Bacterial resistance: Ampicillin, 100 μg/mL
  Growth temperature: 37°C
  Growth strain: DH5alpha
  Copy number: High Copy
Gene/Insert
  Gene/Insert name: A0A090SES2 (alt name: flavoprotein oxidoreductase)
  Species: Vibrio variabilis
  Promoter: T7
  Tag / fusion protein: T7 (N terminal on backbone); 10xHis (C terminal on backbone)
  Cloning method: Unknown
  Sequencing primers: 5′ T7; 3′ T7-term
Terms and licenses: Academic/Nonprofit Terms; Industry Terms: Not Available to Industry
Depositor comments: Insert name is a UniProt identifier
How to cite: A0A090SES2 was a gift from Martin Engqvist (Addgene plasmid # 163182 ; http://n2t.net/addgene:163182 ; RRID:Addgene_163182)
