>Addgene plasmid #163182 | A0A090SES2 | depositor partial sequence | sequence record 316238 | insert gene sequence
ATGTATCAGAGATGTCACGACAATCAGATAGACGTTGAATTGATTGACGAGGATGAACTGCAAGACATGG
AGCCTGCTATAAGCGGACTAGGCGCTATCAAGGTTCACTCTACCTCTATTGTTGACTATCGTTTGGTGAC
TGAAAGAATGGCTCAAGCTTTCACTAAGCTTGGTGGTAAGTTATATTTGAGTAGTCGAGTGACGGACCTG
ACAGAGCATAAGGAAAGAGTAGACATTGAATGCGTCTCTTCCTCTTCCAAGTCTATACTGAAATGCAAGC
AACTCATTGTGTGCGGTGGACTCATGGCCGACAGATTGGCCACCATGATCGGTATAACCCCAGACTTCCA
AATCATACCTTATCGTGGAGAATATTACAGACTGGCAGCACGACACAATCAGATTGTGAAACATCTAATA
TACCCCATCCCGGACCCAGAACTGCCTTTCCTTGGAGTTCATTTGACTCGTATGATTGACGGCAGTGTGA
CTGTAGGACCTAATGCAGTTCAGGGGTTTAAACGTGAAGGATACGGCGACTTTAATGTCTCCCTAGAGGA
CACTTTGCAGATGTTAAGATTCAAGGGCTTCTGGAAGGTGACTGCCGCACACTTTAAAACAGGGTTAACC
GAATTCAAGAACTCTCTTTGGCGACCAGGATATTTGCAGTTGGTTCGTAAGTACTGTCCGAGTATTGAGA
TGCACGATTTGGAACCCTATCCGGCAGGAATTAGGGCCCAAGCTGTAATGAGTGATGGACGACTAGTTCA
TGATTTTCTCTTTGCTGAGACGCCAAGAAGCTTACATGTCTGCAACGCTCCATCACCCGCAGCTACTAGT
GCCATTCCTATCGGACAATATATCTGTGAAAAGGTTGAGGCTAAAACTTGCGCTGCTGCCCTTGAGCACC
ACCATCAC
